Addgene plasmid #72650: pJB051 (mEos2-ZapA)
Purpose: Inducible expression of mEos2-ZapA in bacteria
Depositing lab: Jie Xiao. Depositing organization: Johns Hopkins University and School of Medicine. Publication: A multi-layered protein network stabilizes the Escherichia coli FtsZ-ring and modulates constriction dynamics. Buss J, Coltharp C, Shtengel G, Yang X, Hess H, Xiao J. PLoS Genet. 2015 Apr 7;11(4):e1005128. doi: 10.1371/journal.pgen.1005128. eCollection 2015 Apr. PGENETICS-D-14-03238 PubMed 25848771.
Backbone
  Vector backbone: pCA24N
  Backbone manufacturer: NBRP-E.coli at NIG
  Backbone size w/o insert (bp): 4500
  Total vector size (bp): 5500
  Modifications to backbone: replaced N-terminal 6xHis with novel SpeI site, results in 6bp reduced expression
  Vector type: Bacterial Expression
Growth in bacteria
  Bacterial resistance: Chloramphenicol, 25 μg/mL
  Growth temperature: 37°C
  Growth strain: DH5alpha
  Growth instructions: For fluorescence studies, grow at RT or 30C.
  Copy number: High Copy
Gene/Insert
  Gene/Insert name: mEos2-ZapA
  Species: E. coli
  Insert size (bp): 1040
  Promoter: T5-lac
  Tag / fusion protein: mEos2 (N terminal on insert)
  Cloning method: Restriction Enzyme; 5′ cloning site SpeI (not destroyed); 3′ cloning site NotI (not destroyed)
  Sequencing primers: 5′ GCGTAATAGCGAAGAGGCCCG; 3′ cattactggatctatcaacaggag
Terms and licenses: Academic/Nonprofit Terms; Industry Terms: Not Available to Industry
How to cite: pJB051 (mEos2-ZapA) was a gift from Jie Xiao (Addgene plasmid # 72650 ; http://n2t.net/addgene:72650 ; RRID:Addgene_72650)
