[The description below was written by a language model from this plasmid's Addgene catalogue record and pLannotate feature annotations shown in this document.]
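Description:
pJB051 (mEos2-ZapA) is a bacterial expression plasmid of about 5.5 kb built on pCA24N, the vector used for the ASKA E. coli ORF collection. It replicates from a high-copy ColE1/pMB1-type origin and is selected with chloramphenicol through a cat promoter-driven chloramphenicol acetyltransferase gene. The backbone also carries lacI under the lacIq promoter, so the plasmid supplies its own elevated level of lac repressor. The annotation additionally picks up several backbone remnants with no evident functional role here: fragments of bom, rop, IS1 and β-lactamase, plus a lac promoter/operator with a partial lacZα segment upstream of the expression cassette.

The payload is an N-terminal fusion of the photoconvertible green-to-red fluorescent protein mEos2 to E. coli ZapA, a non-essential, early-recruited division protein that promotes bundling of FtsZ protofilaments in the Z ring. The two coding regions are separated by a short linker interval and were cloned between SpeI and NotI sites. Transcription comes from a phage T5 promoter with embedded and downstream lac operators (T5-lac) and ends at the lambda t0 terminator. Expression is therefore held off by LacI and induced with IPTG. The depositor replaced the backbone's N-terminal 6xHis tag with a new SpeI site, a change recorded as reducing expression, which is consistent with keeping fusion levels low for imaging.

The stated purpose is inducible expression of mEos2-ZapA in bacteria. Given the photoconvertible tag and the associated study of the protein network stabilising the FtsZ ring, the construct is suited to live-cell and single-molecule localisation (PALM-type) imaging of ZapA at the division site.
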