Features (pLannotate 1.2.2; 19 found; start..end, strand, type, name):
    235..823     +  rep_origin     ori: high-copy-number ColE1/pMB1/pBR322/pUC origin of replication
   1009..1060    -  misc_feature   bom (fragment): basis of mobility region from pBR322
   1067..1144    +  promoter       lacIq promoter: lacI (mutant); In the lacIq allele, a single base change in the promoter boosts expression of the lacI gene about 10-fold.
   1145..2227    +  CDS            lacI: lac repressor; lacI; The lac repressor binds to the lac operator to inhibit transcription in E. coli. This inhibition can be relieved by adding lactose or isopropyl-β-D-thiogalactopyranoside (IPTG).
   2240..2261    +  protein_bind   CAP binding site: CAP binding activates transcription in the presence of cAMP. E. coli catabolite activator protein
   2276..2306    +  promoter       lac promoter: promoter for the E. coli lac operon
   2314..2330    +  protein_bind   lac operator: The lac repressor binds to the lac operator to inhibit transcription in E. coli. This inhibition can be relieved by adding lactose or isopropyl-β-D-thiogalactopyranoside (IPTG). lac repressor encoded by lacI
   2350..2506    +  CDS            lacZα (fragment): LacZα fragment of β-galactosidase; lacZ fragment
   2586..2630    +  promoter       T5 promoter: bacteriophage T5 promoter for E. coli RNA polymerase, with embedded lac operator
   2638..2654    +  protein_bind   lac operator: The lac repressor binds to the lac operator to inhibit transcription in E. coli. This inhibition can be relieved by adding lactose or isopropyl-β-D-thiogalactopyranoside (IPTG). lac repressor encoded by lacI
   2697..3374    +  CDS            mEos2: mEos2 is a photoconvertible green/yellow fluorescent protein published in 2009, derived from Lobophyllia hemprichii. It has moderate acid sensitivity.
   3411..3734    +  CDS            zapA: ZAPA_ECOLI - Also known as ygfE. Experimental evidence at protein level: Swiss-Prot protein existence level 1. Activator of cell division through the inhibition of FtsZ GTPase activity, therefore promoting FtsZ assembly into bundles of protofilaments necessary for the formation of the division Z ring. It is recruited early at mid-cell but it is not essential for cell division. From Escherichia coli (strain K12).
   3786..3880    +  terminator     lambda t0 terminator: transcription terminator from phage lambda
   3917..3956    +  CDS            rop (fragment): Rop protein, which maintains plasmids at low copy number; rop
   4058..4098    +  misc_feature   bom (fragment): basis of mobility region from pBR322
   4177..4315    -  mobile_element IS1 (fragment): prokaryotic transposable element IS1
   4436..4538    +  promoter       cat promoter: promoter of the E. coli cat gene encoding chloramphenicol acetyltransferase
   4539..5198    +  CDS            CmR: chloramphenicol acetyltransferase; cat; confers resistance to chloramphenicol
   5503..63      +  CDS            bla(M) (fragment) (across the origin): β-lactamase lacking the signal sequence; bla(M); allows cytosolic expression of β-lactamase
>Addgene plasmid #72650 | pJB051 (mEos2-ZapA) | depositor full sequence | sequence record 135771 | pJB051 (mEos2-ZapA) sequence 5512 bps
AACTATGGATGAACGAAATAGACAGATCGCTGAGATAGGTGCCTCACTGATTAAGCATTGGTAACTGTCA
GACCAAGTTTACTCATATATACTTTAGATTGATTTAAAACTTCATTTTTAATTTAAAAGGATCTAGGTGA
AGATCCTTTTTGATAATCTCATGACCAAAATCCCTTAACGTGAGTTTTCGTTCCACTGAGCGTCAGACCC
CGTAGAAAAGATCAAAGGATCTTCTTGAGATCCTTTTTTTCTGCGCGTAATCTGCTGCTTGCAAACAAAA
AAACCACCGCTACCAGCGGTGGTTTGTTTGCCGGATCAAGAGCTACCAACTCTTTTTCCGAAGGTAACTG
GCTTCAGCAGAGCGCAGATACCAAATACTGTCCTTCTAGTGTAGCCGTAGTTAGGCCACCACTTCAAGAA
CTCTGTAGCACCGCCTACATACCTCGCTCTGCTAATCCTGTTACCAGTGGCTGCTGCCAGTGGCGATAAG
TCGTGTCTTACCGGGTTGGACTCAAGACGATAGTTACCGGATAAGGCGCAGCGGTCGGGCTGAACGGGGG
GTTCGTGCACACAGCCCAGCTTGGAGCGAACGACCTACACCGAACTGAGATACCTACAGCGTGAGCTATG
AGAAAGCGCCACGCTTCCCGAAGGGAGAAAGGCGGACAGGTATCCGGTAAGCGGCAGGGTCGGAACAGGA
GAGCGCACGAGGGAGCTTCCAGGGGGAAACGCCTGGTATCTTTATAGTCCTGTCGGGTTTCGCCACCTCT
GACTTGAGCGTCGATTTTTGTGATGCTCGTCAGGGGGGCGGAGCCTATGGAAAAACGCCAGCAACGCGGC
CTTTTTACGGTTCCTGGCCTTTTGCTGGCCTTTTGCTCACATGTTCTTTCCTGCGTTATCCCCTGATTCT
GTGGATAACCGTATTACCGCCTTTGAGTGAGCTGATACCGCTCGCCGCAGCCGAACGACCGAGCGCAGCG
AGTCAGTGAGCGAGGAAGCGGAAGAGCGCCTGATGCGGTATTTTCTCCTTACGCATCTGTGCGGTATTTC
ACACCGCATAAATTCCGACACCATCGAATGGTGCAAAACCTTTCGCGGTATGGCATGATAGCGCCCGGAA
GAGAGTCAATTCAGGGTGGTGAATGTGAAACCAGTAACGTTATACGATGTCGCAGAGTATGCCGGTGTCT
CTTATCAGACCGTTTCCCGCGTGGTGAACCAGGCCAGCCACGTTTCTGCGAAAACGCGGGAAAAAGTGGA
AGCGGCGATGGCGGAGCTGAATTACATTCCCAACCGCGTGGCACAACAACTGGCGGGCAAACAGTCGTTG
CTGATTGGCGTTGCCACCTCCAGTCTGGCCCTGCACGCGCCGTCGCAAATTGTCGCGGCGATTAAATCTC
GCGCCGATCAACTGGGTGCCAGCGTGGTGGTGTCGATGGTAGAACGAAGCGGCGTCGAAGCCTGTAAAGC
GGCGGTGCACAATCTTCTCGCGCAACGCGTCAGTGGGCTGATCATTAACTATCCGCTGGATGACCAGGAT
GCCATTGCTGTGGAAGCTGCCTGCACTAATGTTCCGGCGTTATTTCTTGATGTCTCTGACCAGACACCCA
TCAACAGTATTATTTTCTCCCATGAAGACGGTACGCGACTGGGCGTGGAGCATCTGGTCGCATTGGGTCA
CCAGCAAATCGCGCTGTTAGCGGGCCCATTAAGTTCTGTCTCGGCGCGTCTGCGTCTGGCTGGCTGGCAT
AAATATCTCACTCGCAATCAAATTCAGCCGATAGCGGAACGGGAAGGCGACTGGAGTGCCATGTCCGGTT
TTCAACAAACCATGCAAATGCTGAATGAGGGCATCGTTCCCACTGCGATGCTGGTTGCCAACGATCAGAT
GGCGCTGGGCGCAATGCGCGCCATTACCGAGTCCGGGCTGCGCGTTGGTGCGGATATCTCGGTAGTGGGA
TACGACGATACCGAAGACAGCTCATGTTATATCCCGCCGTTAACCACCATCAAACAGGATTTTCGCCTGC
TGGGGCAAACCAGCGTGGACCGCTTGCTGCAACTCTCTCAGGGCCAGGCGGTGAAGGGCAATCAGCTGTT
GCCCGTCTCACTGGTGAAAAGAAAAACCACCCTGGCGCCCAATACGCAAACCGCCTCTCCCCGCGCGTTG
GCCGATTCATTAATGCAGCTGGCACGACAGGTTTCCCGACTGGAAAGCGGGCAGTGAGCGCAACGCAACT
AATGTAAGTTAGCTCACTCATTAGGCACCCCAGGCTTTACACTTTATGCTTCCGGCTCGTATGTTGTGTG
GAATTGTGAGCGGATAACAATTTCACACAGGAAACAGCTATGACCATGATTACGGATTCACTGGCCGTCG
TTTTACAACGTCGTGACTGGGAAAACCCTGGCGTTACCCAACTTAATCGCCTTGCAGCACATCCCCCTTT
CGCCAGCTGGCGTAATAGCGAAGAGGCCCGCACCGATCGCCCTTCCCAACAGTTGCCTAAGAAACCATTA
TTATCATGACATTAACCTATAAAAATAGGCGTATCACGAGGCCCTTTCGTCTTCACCTCGAGAAATCATA
AAAAATTTATTTGCTTTGTGAGCGGATAACAATTATAATAGATTCAATTGTGAGCGGATAACAATTTCAC
ACAGAATTCATTAAAGAGGAGAAATTAACTACTAGTATGAGTGCGATTAAGCCAGACATGAAGATCAAAC
TCCGTATGGAAGGCAACGTAAACGGGCACCACTTTGTGATCGACGGAGATGGTACAGGCAAGCCTTTTGA
GGGAAAACAGAGTATGGATCTTGAAGTCAAAGAGGGCGGACCTCTGCCTTTTGCCTTTGATATCCTGACC
ACTGCATTCCATTACGGCAACAGGGTATTCGCCAAATATCCAGACAACATACAAGACTATTTTAAGCAGT
CGTTTCCTAAGGGGTATTCGTGGGAACGAAGCTTGACTTTCGAAGACGGGGGCATTTGCATTGCCAGAAA
CGACATAACAATGGAAGGGGACACTTTCTATAATAAAGTTCGATTTTATGGTACCAACTTTCCCGCCAAT
GGTCCAGTTATGCAGAAGAAGACGCTGAAATGGGAGCCCTCCACTGAGAAAATGTATGTGCGTGATGGAG
TGCTGACGGGTGATATTCATATGGCTTTGTTGCTTGAAGGAAATGCCCATTACCGATGTGACTTCAGAAC
TACTTACAAAGCTAAGGAGAAGGGTGTCAAGTTACCAGGCTACCACTTTGTGGACCACTGCATTGAGATT
TTAAGCCATGACAAAGATTACAACAAGGTTAAGCTGTATGAGCATGCTGTTGCTCATTCTGGATTGCCTG
ACAATGCCAGACGAGGATCCGCTGGCTCCGCTGCTGGTTCTGGCGAATTCTCTGCACAACCCGTCGATAT
CCAAATTTTTGGCCGTTCACTGCGTGTGAACTGCCCGCCTGACCAAAGGGATGCGTTGAATCAGGCAGCG
GACGATCTGAACCAACGGTTGCAAGATCTGAAAGAACGCACTAGAGTCACAAATACTGAACAGTTGGTCT
TCATTGCCGCATTGAATATCAGCTATGAGTTAGCGCAAGAAAAAGCAAAGACTCGTGACTACGCGGCAAG
TATGGAACAGCGTATTCGGATGCTGCAGCAGACCATAGAACAAGCGTTACTTGAACAAGGTCGCATCACC
GAAAAAACTAACCAAAACTTTGAATGAGCGGCCGCTAAGGGTCGACCTGCAGCCAAGCTTAATTAGCTGA
GCTTGGACTCCTGTTGATAGATCCAGTAATGACCTCAGAACTCCATCTGGATTTGTTCAGAACGCTCGGT
TGCCGCCGGGCGTTTTTTATTGGTGAGAATCCAAGCTAGGGGAATTCATCGTGACTGACTGACGATCTGC
CTCGCGCGTTTCGGTGATGACGGTGAAAACCTCTGACACATGCAGCTCCCGGAGACGGTCACAGCTTGTC
TGTAAGCGGATGCCGGGAGCAGACAAGCCCGTCAGGGCGCGTCAGCGGGTGTTGGCGGGTGTCGGGGCGC
AGCCATGACCCGGTCACGTAGCGATAGCGGAGTGTATAATTCTTGAAGACGAAAGGGCCTCGTGATACGC
CTATTTTTATAGGTTAATGTCATGATAATAATGGTTTCTTAGGATCCTGATGTCCGGCGGTGCTTTTGCC
GTTACGCACCACCCCGTCAGTAGCTGAACAGGAGGGACAGCTGATAGAAACAGAAGCCACTGGAGCACCT
CAAAAACACCATCATACACTAAATCAGTAAGTTGGCAGCATCACCCGACGCACTTTGCGCCGAATAAATA
CCTGTGACGGAAGATCACTTCGCAGAATAAATAAATCCTGGTGTCCCTGTTGATACCGGGAAGCCCTGGG
CCAACTTTTGGCGAAAATGAGACGTTGATCGGCACGTAAGAGGTTCCAACTTTCACCATAATGAAATAAG
ATCACTACCGGGCGTATTTTTTGAGTTATCGAGATTTTCAGGAGCTAAGGAAGCTAAAATGGAGAAAAAA
ATCACTGGATATACCACCGTTGATATATCCCAATGGCATCGTAAAGAACATTTTGAGGCATTTCAGTCAG
TTGCTCAATGTACCTATAACCAGACCGTTCAGCTGGATATTACGGCCTTTTTAAAGACCGTAAAGAAAAA
TAAGCACAAGTTTTATCCGGCCTTTATTCACATTCTTGCCCGCCTGATGAATGCTCATCCGGAATTCCGT
ATGGCAATGAAAGACGGTGAGCTGGTGATATGGGATAGTGTTCACCCTTGTTACACCGTTTTCCATGAGC
AAACTGAAACGTTTTCATCGCTCTGGAGTGAATACCACGACGATTTCCGGCAGTTTCTACACATATATTC
GCAAGATGTGGCGTGTTACGGTGAAAACCTGGCCTATTTCCCTAAAGGGTTTATTGAGAATATGTTTTTC
GTCTCAGCCAATCCCTGGGTGAGTTTCACCAGTTTTGATTTAAACGTGGCCAATATGGACAACTTCTTCG
CCCCCGTTTTCACCATGGGCAAATATTATACGCAAGGCGACAAGGTGCTGATGCCGCTGGCGATTCAGGT
TCATCATGCCGTCTGTGATGGCTTCCATGTCGGCAGAATGCTTAATGAATTACAACAGTACTGCGATGAG
TGGCAGGGCGGGGCGTAATTTTTTTAAGGCAGTTATTGGTGCCCTTAAACGCCTGGTGCTACGCCTGAAT
AAGTGATAATAAGCGGATGAATGGCAGAAATTCGAAAGCAAATTCGACCCGGTCGTCGGTTCAGGGCAGG
GTCGTTAAATAGCCGCTTATGTCTATTGCTGGTTTACCGGTTTATTGACTACCGGAAGCAGTGTGACCGT
GTGCTTCTCAAATGCCTGAGGCCAGTTTGCTCAGGCTCTCCCCGTGGAGGTAATAATTGACGATATGATC
ATTTATTCTGCCTCCCAGAGCCTGATAAAAACGGTTAGGATCGGAGTCAGGC
