>Addgene plasmid #72650 | pJB051 (mEos2-ZapA) | addgene partial sequence | sequence record 135766 | lacI-F 5'-GCTTGCTGCAACTCTCTCAG-3'
AAAGAAAAACCACCCTGGCGCCCAATACGCAAACCGCCTCTCCCCGCGCGTTGGCCGATTCATTAATGCA
GCTGGCACGACAGGTTTCCCGACTGGAAAGCGGGCAGTGAGCGCAACGCAACTAATGTAAGTTAGCTCAC
TCATTAGGCACCCCAGGCTTTACACTTTATGCTTCCGGCTCGTATGTTGTGTGGAATTGTGAGCGGATAA
CAATTTCACACAGGAAACAGCTATGACCATGATTACGGATTCACTGGCCGTCGTTTTACAACGTCGTGAC
TGGGAAAACCCTGGCGTTACCCAACTTAATCGCCTTGCAGCACATCCCCCTTTCGCCAGCTGGCGTAATA
GCGAAGAGGCCCGCACCGATCGCCCTTCCCAACAGTTGCCTAAGAAACCATTATTATCATGACATTAACC
TATAAAAATAGGCGTATCACGAGGCCCTTTCGTCTTCACCTCGAGAAATCATAAAAAATTTATTTGCTTT
GTGAGCGGATAACAATTATAATAGATTCAATTGTGAGCGGATAACAATTTCACACAGAATTCATTAAAGA
GGAGAAATTAACTACTAGTATGAGTGCGATTAAGCCAGACATGAAGATCAAACTCCGTATGGAAGGCAAC
GTAAACGGGCACCACTTTGTGATCGACGGAGATGGTACAGGCAAGCCTTTTGAGGGAAAACAGAGTATGG
ATCTTGAAGTCAAAGAGGGCGGACCTCTGCCTTTTGCCTTTGATATCCTGACCACTGCATTCCATTACGG
CAACAGGGTATTCGCCAAATATCCAGACAACATACAAGACTATTTTAAGCAGTCGTTTCCTAAGGGGTAT
TCGTGGGAACGAAGCTTGACTTTCGAA
