>Addgene plasmid #72650 | pJB051 (mEos2-ZapA) | addgene partial sequence | sequence record 135768 | AllEos-F 5'-GGAGAAGGGTGTCAAGTTAC-3'
AGCCATGACAAAGATTACAACAAGGTTAAGCTGTATGAGCATGCTGTTGCTCATTCTGGATTGCCTGACA
ATGCCAGACGAGGATCCGCTGGCTCCGCTGCTGGTTCTGGCGAATTCTCTGCACAACCCGTCGATATCCA
AATTTTTGGCCGTTCACTGCGTGTGAACTGCCCGCCTGACCAAAGGGATGCGTTGAATCAGGCAGCGGAC
GATCTGAACCAACGGTTGCAAGATCTGAAAGAACGCACTAGAGTCACAAATACTGAACAGTTGGTCTTCA
TTGCCGCATTGAATATCAGCTATGAGTTAGCGCAAGAAAAAGCAAAGACTCGTGACTACGCGGCAAGTAT
GGAACAGCGTATTCGGATGCTGCAGCAGACCATAGAACAAGCGTTACTTGAACAAGGTCGCATCACCGAA
AAAACTAACCAAAACTTTGAATGAGCGGCCGCTAAGGGTCGACCTGCAGCCAAGCTTAATTAGCTGAGCT
TGGACTCCTGTTGATAGATCCAGTAATGACCTCAGAACTCCATCTGGATTTGTTCAGAACGCTCGGTTGC
CGCCGGGCGTTTTTTATTGGTGAGAATCCAAGCTAGGGGAATTCATCGTGACTGACTGACGATCTGCCTC
GCGCGTTTCGGTGATGACGGTGAAAACCTCTGACACATGCAGCTCCCGGAGACGGTCACAGCTTGTCTGT
AAGCGGATGCCGGGAGCAGACAAGCCCGTCAGGGCGCGTCAGCGGGTGTTGGCGGGTGTCGGGGCGCAGC
CATGACCCGGTCACGTAGCGATAGCGGAGTGTATAATTCTTG
